>Addgene plasmid #143883 | TFORF0530 | addgene full sequence | sequence record 404557 | Addgene NGS Result
TTAATGTAGTCTTATGCAATACTCTTGTAGTCTTGCAACATGGTAACGATGAGTTAGCAACATGCCTTAC
AAGGAGAGAAAAAGCACCGTGCATGCCGATTGGTGGAAGTAAGGTGGTACGATCGTGCCTTATTAGGAAG
GCAACAGACGGGTCTGACATGGATTGGACGAACCACTGAATTGCCGCATTGCAGAGATATTGTATTTAAG
TGCCTAGCTCGATACATAAACGGGTCTCTCTGGTTAGACCAGATCTGAGCCTGGGAGCTCTCTGGCTAAC
TAGGGAACCCACTGCTTAAGCCTCAATAAAGCTTGCCTTGAGTGCTTCAAGTAGTGTGTGCCCGTCTGTT
GTGTGACTCTGGTAACTAGAGATCCCTCAGACCCTTTTAGTCAGTGTGGAAAATCTCTAGCAGTGGCGCC
CGAACAGGGACTTGAAAGCGAAAGGGAAACCAGAGGAGCTCTCTCGACGCAGGACTCGGCTTGCTGAAGC
GCGCACGGCAAGAGGCGAGGGGCGGCGACTGGTGAGTACGCCAAAAATTTTGACTAGCGGAGGCTAGAAG
GAGAGAGATGGGTGCGAGAGCGTCAGTATTAAGCGGGGGAGAATTAGATCGCGATGGGAAAAAATTCGGT
TAAGGCCAGGGGGAAAGAAAAAATATAAATTAAAACATATAGTATGGGCAAGCAGGGAGCTAGAACGATT
CGCAGTTAATCCTGGCCTGTTAGAAACATCAGAAGGCTGTAGACAAATACTGGGACAGCTACAACCATCC
CTTCAGACAGGATCAGAAGAACTTAGATCATTATATAATACAGTAGCAACCCTCTATTGTGTGCATCAAA
GGATAGAGATAAAAGACACCAAGGAAGCTTTAGACAAGATAGAGGAAGAGCAAAACAAAAGTAAGACCAC
CGCACAGCAAGCGGCCGCTGATCTTCAGACCTGGAGGAGGAGATATGAGGGACAATTGGAGAAGTGAATT
ATATAAATATAAAGTAGTAAAAATTGAACCATTAGGAGTAGCACCCACCAAGGCAAAGAGAAGAGTGGTG
CAGAGAGAAAAAAGAGCAGTGGGAATAGGAGCTTTGTTCCTTGGGTTCTTGGGAGCAGCAGGAAGCACTA
TGGGCGCAGCGTCAATGACGCTGACGGTACAGGCCAGACAATTATTGTCTGGTATAGTGCAGCAGCAGAA
CAATTTGCTGAGGGCTATTGAGGCGCAACAGCATCTGTTGCAACTCACAGTCTGGGGCATCAAGCAGCTC
CAGGCAAGAATCCTGGCTGTGGAAAGATACCTAAAGGATCAACAGCTCCTGGGGATTTGGGGTTGCTCTG
GAAAACTCATTTGCACCACTGCTGTGCCTTGGAATGCTAGTTGGAGTAATAAATCTCTGGAACAGATTTG
GAATCACACGACCTGGATGGAGTGGGACAGAGAAATTAACAATTACACAAGCTTAATACACTCCTTAATT
GAAGAATCGCAAAACCAGCAAGAAAAGAATGAACAAGAATTATTGGAATTAGATAAATGGGCAAGTTTGT
GGAATTGGTTTAACATAACAAATTGGCTGTGGTATATAAAATTATTCATAATGATAGTAGGAGGCTTGGT
AGGTTTAAGAATAGTTTTTGCTGTACTTTCTATAGTGAATAGAGTTAGGCAGGGATATTCACCATTATCG
TTTCAGACCCACCTCCCAACCCCGAGGGGACCCATGCATTGCATCTCAATTAGTCAGCAACCAGGTGTGG
AAAGTCCCCAGGCTCCCCAGCAGGCAGAAGTATGCAAAGCATGCGTCTCAATTAGTCAGCAACCATAGTC
CCGCCCCTAACTCCGCCCATCCCGCCCCTAACTCCGCCCAGTTCCGCCCATTCTCCGCCCCATGGCTGAC
TAATTTTTTTTATTTATGCAGAGGCCGAGGCCGCCTCGGCCTCTGAGCTATTCCAGAAGTAGTGAGGAGG
CTTTTTTGGAGGCCTAGGCTTTTGCAAAAAGCTTTCTAGAGGTACCACCGGAGCTTACCATGACCGAGTA
CAAGCCCACGGTGCGCCTCGCCACCCGCGACGACGTCCCCAGGGCCGTACGCACCCTCGCCGCCGCGTTC
GCCGACTACCCCGCCACGCGCCACACCGTCGATCCGGACCGCCACATCGAGCGGGTCACCGAGCTGCAAG
AACTCTTCCTCACGCGCGTCGGGCTCGACATCGGCAAGGTGTGGGTCGCGGACGACGGCGCCGCCGTGGC
GGTCTGGACCACGCCGGAGAGCGTCGAAGCGGGGGCGGTGTTCGCCGAGATCGGCCCGCGCATGGCCGAG
TTGAGCGGTTCCCGGCTGGCCGCGCAGCAACAGATGGAAGGCCTCCTGGCGCCGCACCGGCCCAAGGAGC
CCGCGTGGTTCCTGGCCACCGTCGGCGTCTCGCCCGACCACCAGGGCAAGGGTCTGGGCAGCGCCGTCGT
GCTCCCCGGAGTGGAGGCGGCCGAGCGCGCCGGGGTGCCCGCCTTCCTGGAGACCTCCGCGCCCCGCAAC
CTCCCCTTCTACGAGCGGCTCGGCTTCACCGTCACCGCCGACGTCGAGGTGCCCGAAGGACCGCGCACCT
GGTGCATGACCCGCAAGCCCGGTGCCAGTTAACGAATTCTAGATCTTGAGACAAATGGCAGTATTCATCC
ACAATTTTAAAAGAAAAGGGGGGATTGGGGGGTACAGTGCAGGGGAAAGAATAGTAGACATAATAGCAAC
AGACATACAAACTAAAGAATTACAAAAACAAATTACAAAAATTCAAAATTTTCGGGTTTATTACAGGGAC
AGCAGAGATCCACTTTGGCGCCGGCTCGAGGCCTGCAGGTGCAAAGATGGATAAAGTTTTAAACAGAGAG
GAATCTTTGCAGCTAATGGACCTTCTAGGTCTTGAAAGGAGTGGGAATTGGCTCCGGTGCCCGTCAGTGG
GCAGAGCGCACATCGCCCACAGTCCCCGAGAAGTTGGGGGGAGGGGTCGGCAATTGAACCGGTGCCTAGA
GAAGGTGGCGCGGGGTAAACTGGGAAAGTGATGTCGTGTACTGGCTCCGCCTTTTTCCCGAGGGTGGGGG
AGAACCGTATATAAGTGCAGTAGTCGCCGTGAACGTTCTTTTTCGCAACGGGTTTGCCGCCAGAACACAG
GTAAGTGCCGTGTGTGGTTCCCGCGGGCCTGGCCTCTTTACGGGTTATGGCCCTTGCGTGCCTTGAATTA
CTTCCACCTGGCTGCAGTACGTGATTCTTGATCCCGAGCTTCGGGTTGGAAGTGGGTGGGAGAGTTCGAG
GCCTTGCGCTTAAGGAGCCCCTTCGCCTCGTGCTTGAGTTGAGGCCTGGCCTGGGCGCTGGGGCCGCCGC
GTGCGAATCTGGTGGCACCTTCGCGCCTGTCTCGCTGCTTTCGATAAGTCTCTAGCCATTTAAAATTTTT
GATGACCTGCTGCGACGCTTTTTTTCTGGCAAGATAGTCTTGTAAATGCGGGCCAAGATCTGCACACTGG
TATTTCGGTTTTTGGGGCCGCGGGCGGCGACGGGGCCCGTGCGTCCCAGCGCACATGTTCGGCGAGGCGG
GGCCTGCGAGCGCGGCCACCGAGAATCGGACGGGGGTAGTCTCAAGCTGGCCGGCCTGCTCTGGTGCCTG
GCCTCGCGCCGCCGTGTATCGCCCCGCCCTGGGCGGCAAGGCTGGCCCGGTCGGCACCAGTTGCGTGAGC
GGAAAGATGGCCGCTTCCCGGCCCTGCTGCAGGGAGCTCAAAATGGAGGACGCGGCGCTCGGGAGAGCGG
GCGGGTGAGTCACCCACACAAAGGAAAAGGGCCTTTCCGTCCTCAGCCGTCGCTTCATGTGACTCCACGG
AGTACCGGGCGCCGTCCAGGCACCTCGATTAGTTCTCGAGCTTTTGGAGTACGTCGTCTTTAGGTTGGGG
GGAGGGGTTTTATGCGATGGAGTTTCCCCACACTGAGTGGGTGGAGACTGAAGTTAGGCCAGCTTGGCAC
TTGATGTAATTCTCCTTGGAATTTGCCCTTTTTGAGTTTGGATCTTGGTTCATTCTCAAGCCTCAGACAG
TGGTTCAAAGTTTTTTTCTTCCATTTCAGGTGTCGTGAGGCTAGCACCGCCACCATGCAGAACAGTCACA
GCGGAGTGAATCAGCTCGGTGGTGTCTTTGTCAACGGGCGGCCACTGCCGGACTCCACCCGGCAGAAGAT
TGTAGAGCTAGCTCACAGCGGGGCCCGGCCGTGCGACATTTCCCGAATTCTGCAGGTGTCCAACGGATGT
GTGAGTAAAATTCTGGGCAGGTATTACGAGACTGGCTCCATCAGACCCAGGGCAATCGGTGGTAGTAAAC
CGAGAGTAGCGACTCCAGAAGTTGTAAGCAAAATAGCCCAGTATAAGCGGGAGTGCCCGTCCATCTTTGC
TTGGGAAATCCGAGACAGATTACTGTCCGAGGGGGTCTGTACCAACGATAACATACCAAGCGTGTCATCA
ATAAACAGAGTTCTTCGCAACCTGGCTAGCGAAAAGCAACAGATGGGCGCAGACGGCATGTATGATAAAC
TAAGGATGTTGAACGGGCAGACCGGAAGCTGGGGCACCCGCCCTGGTTGGTATCCGGGGACTTCGGTGCC
AGGGCAACCTACGCAAGATGGCTGCCAGCAACAGGAAGGAGGGGGAGAGAATACCAACTCCATCAGTTCC
AACGGAGAAGATTCAGATGAGGCTCAAATGCGACTTCAGCTGAAGCGGAAGCTGCAAAGAAATAGAACAT
CCTTTACCCAAGAGCAAATTGAGGCCCTGGAGAAAGAGTTTGAGAGAACCCATTATCCAGATGTGTTTGC
CCGAGAAAGACTAGCAGCCAAAATAGATCTACCTGAAGCAAGAATACAGGTATGGTTTTCTAATCGAAGG
GCCAAATGGAGAAGAGAAGAAAAACTGAGGAATCAGAGAAGACAGGCCAGCAACACACCTAGTCATATTC
CTATCAGCAGTAGTTTCAGCACCAGTGTCTACCAACCAATTCCACAACCCACCACACCGGTTTCCTCCTT
CACATCTGGCTCCATGTTGGGCCGAACAGACACAGCCCTCACAAACACCTACAGCGCTCTGCCGCCTATG
CCCAGCTTCACCATGGCAAATAACCTGCCTATGCAAGTAAGTGCGGCTGGTGGTGGCCTGCATAACCCAG
GCCCCAGAGAAGTGAGGAGTGGCTCAGGGCCTGCGGACCTCATTGGCTGTGTCTGCACCCTTGAGAGCTT
TTCGCACTACAGTGATTGGCTTGACCAGTCAAGTCGGAGACAGTCAATCCCATCACTTTTAAGTGATTAG
TAATGAACTAGTCCGTAACTTGAAAGTATTTCGATTTCTTGGCTTTATATATCTTGTGGAAAGGACGAGT
GTTGGAGTCGAGGGTCCATCGAACGCGTTAAGTCGACAATCAACCTCTGGATTACAAAATTTGTGAAAGA
TTGACTGGTATTCTTAACTATGTTGCTCCTTTTACGCTATGTGGATACGCTGCTTTAATGCCTTTGTATC
ATGCTATTGCTTCCCGTATGGCTTTCATTTTCTCCTCCTTGTATAAATCCTGGTTGCTGTCTCTTTATGA
GGAGTTGTGGCCCGTTGTCAGGCAACGTGGCGTGGTGTGCACTGTGTTTGCTGACGCAACCCCCACTGGT
TGGGGCATTGCCACCACCTGTCAGCTCCTTTCCGGGACTTTCGCTTTCCCCCTCCCTATTGCCACGGCGG
AACTCATCGCCGCCTGCCTTGCCCGCTGCTGGACAGGGGCTCGGCTGTTGGGCACTGACAATTCCGTGGT
GTTGTCGGGGAAATCATCGTCCTTTCCTTGGCTGCTCGCCTGTGTTGCCACCTGGATTCTGCGCGGGACG
TCCTTCTGCTACGTCCCTTCGGCCCTCAATCCAGCGGACCTTCCTTCCCGCGGCCTGCTGCCGGCTCTGC
GGCCTCTTCCGCGTCTTCGCCTTCGCCCTCAGACGAGTCGGATCTCCCTTTGGGCCGCCTCCCCGCGTCG
ACTTTAAGACCAATGACTTACAAGGCAGCTGTAGATCTTAGCCACTTTTTAAAAGAAAAGGGGGGACTGG
AAGGGCTAATTCACTCCCAACGAAGACAAGATCTGCTTTTTGCTTGTACTGGGTCTCTCTGGTTAGACCA
GATCTGAGCCTGGGAGCTCTCTGGCTAACTAGGGAACCCACTGCTTAAGCCTCAATAAAGCTTGCCTTGA
GTGCTTCAAGTAGTGTGTGCCCGTCTGTTGTGTGACTCTGGTAACTAGAGATCCCTCAGACCCTTTTAGT
CAGTGTGGAAAATCTCTAGCAGTACGTATAGTAGTTCATGTCATCTTATTATTCAGTATTTATAACTTGC
AAAGAAATGAATATCAGAGAGTGAGAGGAACTTGTTTATTGCAGCTTATAATGGTTACAAATAAAGCAAT
AGCATCACAAATTTCACAAATAAAGCATTTTTTTCACTGCATTCTAGTTGTGGTTTGTCCAAACTCATCA
ATGTATCTTATCATGTCTGGCTCTAGCTATCCCGCCCCTAACTCCGCCCATCCCGCCCCTAACTCCGCCC
AGTTCCGCCCATTCTCCGCCCCATGGCTGACTAATTTTTTTTATTTATGCAGAGGCCGAGGCCGCCTCGG
CCTCTGAGCTATTCCAGAAGTAGTGAGGAGGCTTTTTTGGAGGCCTAGGGACGTACCCAATTCGCCCTAT
AGTGAGTCGTATTACGCGCGCTCACTGGCCGTCGTTTTACAACGTCGTGACTGGGAAAACCCTGGCGTTA
CCCAACTTAATCGCCTTGCAGCACATCCCCCTTTCGCCAGCTGGCGTAATAGCGAAGAGGCCCGCACCGA
TCGCCCTTCCCAACAGTTGCGCAGCCTGAATGGCGAATGGG
[124 nt withheld, positions 6902-7025]
C
[91 nt withheld, positions 7027-7117]
A
[49 nt withheld, positions 7119-7167]
CCTTTGACGTTGGAGTCCACGTTCTTT
[37 nt withheld, positions 7195-7231]
ACCCTATCTCGGTCTATTCTTTTGATTTATAAGGGATTTTGCCGATTTCGGCCTATTGGTTAAAAAATGA
GCTGATTTAACAAAAATTTAACGCGAATTTTAACAAAATATTAACGCTTACAATTTAGGTGGCACTTTTC
GGGGAAATGTGCGCGGAACCCCTATTTGTTTATTTTTCTAAATACATTCAAATATGTATCCGCTCATGAG
ACAATAACCCTGATAAATGCTTCAATAATATTGAAAAAGGAAGAGTATGAGTATTCAACATTTCCGTGTC
GCCCTTATTCCCTTTTTTGCGGCATTTTGCCTTCCTGTTTTTGCTCACCCAGAAACGCTGGTGAAAGTAA
AAGATGCTGAAGATCAGTTGGGTGCACGAGTGGGTTACATCGAACTGGATCTCAACAGCGGTAAGATCCT
TGAGAGTTTTCGCCCCGAAGAACGTTTTCCAATGATGAGCACTTTTAAAGTTCTGCTATGTGGCGCGGTA
TTATCCCGTATTGACGCCGGGCAAGAGCAACTCGGTCGCCGCATACACTATTCTCAGAATGACTTGGTTG
AGTACTCACCAGTCACAGAAAAGCATCTTACGGATGGCATGACAGTAAGAGAATTATGCAGTGCTGCCAT
AACCATGAGTGATAACACTGCGGCCAACTTACTTCTGACAACGATCGGAGGACCGAAGGAGCTAACCGCT
TTTTTGCACAACATGGGGGATCATGTAACTCGCCTTGATCGTTGGGAACCGGAGCTGAATGAAGCCATAC
CAAACGACGAGCGTGACACCACGATGCCTGTAGCAATGGCAACAACGTTGCGCAAACTATTAACTGGCGA
ACTACTTACTCTAGCTTCCCGGCAACAATTAATAGACTGGATGGAGGCGGATAAAGTTGCAGGACCACTT
CTGCGCTCGGCCCTTCCGGCTGGCTGGTTTATTGCTGATAAATCTGGAGCCGGTGAGCGTGGGTCTCGCG
GTATCATTGCAGCACTGGGGCCAGATGGTAAGCCCTCCCGTATCGTAGTTATCTACACGACGGGGAGTCA
GGCAACTATGGATGAACGAAATAGACAGATCGCTGAGATAGGTGCCTCACTGATTAAGCATTGGTAACTG
TCAGACCAAGTTTACTCATATATACTTTAGATTGATTTAAAACTTCATTTTTAATTTAAAAGGATCTAGG
TGAAGATCCTTTTTGATAATCTCATGACCAAAATCCCTTAACGTGAGTTTTCGTTCCACTGAGCGTCAGA
CCCCGTAGAAAAGATCAAAGGATCTTCTTGAGATCCTTTTTTTCTGCGCGTAATCTGCTGCTTGCAAACA
AAAAAACCACCGCTACCAGCGGTGGTTTGTTTGCCGGATCAAGAGCTACCAACTCTTTTTCCGAAGGTAA
CTGGCTTCAGCAGAGCGCAGATACCAAATACTGTTCTTCTAGTGTAGCCGTAGTTAGGCCACCACTTCAA
GAACTCTGTAGCACCGCCTACATACCTCGCTCTGCTAATCCTGTTACCAGTGGCTGCTGCCAGTGGCGAT
AAGTCGTGTCTTACCGGGTTGGACTCAAGACGATAGTTACCGGATAAGGCGCAGCGGTCGGGCTGAACGG
GGGGTTCGTGCACACAGCCCAGCTTGGAGCGAACGACCTACACCGAACTGAGATACCTACAGCGTGAGCT
ATGAGAAAGCGCCACGCTTCCCGAAGGGAGAAAGGCGGACAGGTATCCGGTAAGCGGCAGGGTCGGAACA
GGAGAGCGCACGAGGGAGCTTCCAGGGGGAAACGCCTGGTATCTTTATAGTCCTGTCGGGTTTCGCCACC
TCTGACTTGAGCGTCGATTTTTGTGATGCTCGTCAGGGGGGCGGAGCCTATGGAAAAACGCCAGCAACGC
GGCCTTTTTACGGTTCCTGGCCTTTTGCTGGCCTTTTGCTCACATGTTCTTTCCTGCGTTATCCCCTGAT
TCTGTGGATAACCGTATTACCGCCTTTGAGTGAGCTGATACCGCTCGCCGCAGCCGAACGACCGAGCGCA
GCGAGTCAGTGAGCGAGGAAGCGGAAGAGCGCCCAATACGCAAACCGCCTCTCCCCGCGCGTTGGCCGAT
TCATTAATGCAGCTGGCACGACAGGTTTCCCGACTGGAAAGCGGGCAGTGAGCGCAACGCAATTAATGTG
AGTTAGCTCACTCATTAGGCACCCCAGGCTTTACACTTTATGCTTCCGGCTCGTATGTTGTGTGGAATTG
TGAGCGGATAACAATTTCACACAGGAAACAGCTATGACCATGATTACGCCAAGCGCGCAATTAACCCTCA
CTAAAGGGAACAAAAGCTGGAGCTGCAAGC
Features (pLannotate 1.2.2; 31 found; start..end, strand, type, name):
      5..231     +  promoter       RSV promoter: Rous sarcoma virus enhancer/promoter
    232..412     +  LTR            5' LTR (truncated): truncated 5' long terminal repeat (LTR) from HIV-1
    459..584     +  misc_feature   HIV-1 Ψ: packaging signal of human immunodeficiency virus type 1
    568..931     +  CDS            HIV-1 gag (fragment): gag protein from human immunodeficiency virus 1; gag
   1077..1310    +  misc_feature   RRE: The Rev response element (RRE) of HIV-1 allows for Rev-dependent mRNA export from the nucleus to the cytoplasm.
   1687..1713    +  CDS            Rev (fragment): human immunodeficiency virus 1 (HIV-1) Rev protein; rev; enhances nuclear export of unspliced and incompletely spliced viral mRNAs
   1720..1743    +  promoter       SV40 promoter (fragment): SV40 early promoter
   1744..1815    +  promoter       SV40 promoter (fragment): SV40 enhancer and early promoter
   1839..1974    +  rep_origin     SV40 ori: SV40 origin of replication
   2020..2616    +  CDS            PuroR (fragment): puromycin N-acetyltransferase; pac from Streptomyces; confers resistance to puromycin
   2665..2782    +  misc_feature   cPPT/CTS: central polypurine tract and central termination sequence of HIV-1
   2847..2913    +  CDS            small t antigen (fragment): SV40 (simian virus 40) small t antigen
   2920..4098    +  promoter       EF-1α promoter: strong constitutive promoter for human elongation factor EF-1α
   4115..5146    +  CDS            PAX6 (fragment): PAX6_HUMAN - Also known as AN2. Experimental evidence at protein level: Swiss-Prot protein existence level 1. Transcription factor with important functions in the development of the eye, nose, central nervous system and pancreas. Required for the differentiation of pancreatic islet alpha cells (By similarity). Competes with PAX4 in binding to a common element in the glucagon, insulin and somatostatin promoters. Regulates specification of the ventral neuron subtypes by establishing the correct progenitor domains (By similarity). Acts as a transcriptional repressor of NFATC1- mediated gene expre
   5333..5386    +  promoter       U6 promoter (fragment): RNA polymerase III promoter for human U6 snRNA
   5428..6016    +  misc_feature   WPRE: woodchuck hepatitis virus posttranscriptional regulatory element
   6067..6086    +  misc_feature   cPPT/CTS (fragment): central polypurine tract and central termination sequence of HIV-1
   6088..6321    +  LTR            3' LTR (ΔU3): self-inactivating 3' long terminal repeat (LTR) from HIV-1
   6399..6520    +  polyA_signal   SV40 poly(A) signal: SV40 polyadenylation signal
   6560..6695    +  rep_origin     SV40 ori: SV40 origin of replication
   6716..6734    -  promoter       T7 promoter: promoter for bacteriophage T7 RNA polymerase
   6742..6897    +  CDS            lacZα (fragment): LacZα fragment of β-galactosidase; lacZ fragment
   6902..7330    +  rep_origin     f1 ori (sequence partly withheld): f1 bacteriophage origin of replication; arrow indicates direction of (+) strand synthesis
   7383..7487    +  promoter       AmpR promoter: bla
   7488..8348    +  CDS            AmpR: β-lactamase; bla; confers resistance to ampicillin, carbenicillin, and related antibiotics
   8519..9107    +  rep_origin     ori: high-copy-number ColE1/pMB1/pBR322/pUC origin of replication
   9290..9382    +  CDS            lacI (fragment): lac repressor; lacI; The lac repressor binds to the lac operator to inhibit transcription in E. coli. This inhibition can be relieved by adding lactose or isopropyl-β-D-thiogalactopyranoside (IPTG).
   9395..9416    +  protein_bind   CAP binding site: CAP binding activates transcription in the presence of cAMP. E. coli catabolite activator protein
   9431..9461    +  promoter       lac promoter: promoter for the E. coli lac operon
   9469..9485    +  protein_bind   lac operator: The lac repressor binds to the lac operator to inhibit transcription in E. coli. This inhibition can be relieved by adding lactose or isopropyl-β-D-thiogalactopyranoside (IPTG). lac repressor encoded by lacI
   9530..9548    +  promoter       T3 promoter: promoter for bacteriophage T3 RNA polymerase
