[The description below was written by a language model from this plasmid's Addgene catalogue record and pLannotate feature annotations shown in this document.]
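Description:
TFORF0530 is a third-generation-style, self-inactivating lentiviral expression plasmid built on the pLX_TRC317 backbone, carrying a human PAX6 open reading frame as one member of a barcoded transcription factor ORF collection. In bacteria it is maintained through a high-copy ColE1/pUC-type origin and an ampicillin resistance gene (β-lactamase). An f1 origin and remnants of a lac/lacZα cloning region with T3 and T7 promoters sit in the plasmid backbone outside the viral unit. The depositor notes that the plasmid can recombine, which is common for LTR-containing vectors.

The viral genome is transcribed from an RSV promoter fused to a truncated HIV-1 5' LTR and includes the Ψ packaging signal with a gag fragment, the Rev response element for Rev-dependent nuclear export, a cPPT/CTS element that aids nuclear import, and a ΔU3 3' LTR that inactivates LTR promoter activity after integration, followed by an SV40 polyadenylation signal. Two expression cassettes lie within this unit. An SV40 early promoter drives puromycin N-acetyltransferase for selection of transduced mammalian cells, and a full EF-1α promoter drives the PAX6 ORF, with a WPRE downstream to enhance transcript stability and expression. PAX6 is a transcription factor involved in eye, nervous system and pancreas development. The recorded insert corresponds to a specific annotated isoform, and the automated annotation matches only part of the insert to the reference protein. The record describes a unique 24-bp barcode associated with the ORF, though it is not annotated in the feature table. The barcode allows the transcription factor to be identified in pooled overexpression screens, such as those probing directed differentiation.
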