Addgene plasmid #143883: TFORF0530
Purpose: Lentiviral vector for overexpressing transcription factor ORFs with unique 24-bp barcodes. Barcodes facilitate identification of transcription factors in pooled screens.
Depositing lab: Feng Zhang. Depositing organization: Broad Institute. Publication: A transcription factor atlas of directed differentiation. Joung J, Ma S, Tay T, Geiger-Schuller KR, Kirchgatterer PC, Verdine VK, Guo B, Arias-Garcia MA, Allen WE, Singh A, Kuksenko O, Abudayyeh OO, Gootenberg JS, Fu Z, Macrae RK, Buenrostro JD, Regev A, Zhang F. Cell. 2023 Jan 5;186(1):209-229.e26. doi: 10.1016/j.cell.2022.11.026. PubMed 36608654.
Backbone
  Vector backbone: pLX_TRC317
  Backbone manufacturer: Broad Institute Genetic Perturbation Platform
  Backbone size w/o insert (bp): 8264
  Vector type: Mammalian Expression, Lentiviral
  Selectable markers: Puromycin
Growth in bacteria
  Bacterial resistance: Ampicillin, 100 μg/mL
  Growth temperature: 37°C
  Growth strain: NEB Stable
  Copy number: High Copy
Gene/Insert
  Gene/Insert name: PAX6
  Species: H. sapiens (human)
  Insert size (bp): 1307
  Entrez Gene: PAX6 (a.k.a. AN, AN1, AN2, ASGD5, D11S812E, FVH1, MGDA, WAGR)
  Promoter: EF1a
  Cloning method: Unknown
  Sequencing primers: 5′ GGGTGGAGACTGAAGTTAGGCCAG; 3′ CACATAGCGTAAAAGGAGCAACATAG
Terms and licenses: Academic/Nonprofit Terms; Industry Terms: Not Available to Industry
Depositor comments: NM_001310159,ENST00000639034 . The transcription factor ORF portion of this plasmid was synthesized by Genewiz. Please test multiple small colonies in case of plasmid recombination. To make this collection available in a timely manner, a portion of this collection was not fully sequenced by Addgene. If an Addgene verified full plasmid sequence is not available, please contact us prior to placing an order to request the full sequence.
How to cite: TFORF0530 was a gift from Feng Zhang (Addgene plasmid # 143883 ; http://n2t.net/addgene:143883 ; RRID:Addgene_143883)
