>Addgene plasmid #143883 | TFORF0530 | depositor partial sequence | sequence record 283776 | Insert
ACCGCCACCATGCAGAACAGTCACAGCGGAGTGAATCAGCTCGGTGGTGTCTTTGTCAACGGGCGGCCAC
TGCCGGACTCCACCCGGCAGAAGATTGTAGAGCTAGCTCACAGCGGGGCCCGGCCGTGCGACATTTCCCG
AATTCTGCAGGTGTCCAACGGATGTGTGAGTAAAATTCTGGGCAGGTATTACGAGACTGGCTCCATCAGA
CCCAGGGCAATCGGTGGTAGTAAACCGAGAGTAGCGACTCCAGAAGTTGTAAGCAAAATAGCCCAGTATA
AGCGGGAGTGCCCGTCCATCTTTGCTTGGGAAATCCGAGACAGATTACTGTCCGAGGGGGTCTGTACCAA
CGATAACATACCAAGCGTGTCATCAATAAACAGAGTTCTTCGCAACCTGGCTAGCGAAAAGCAACAGATG
GGCGCAGACGGCATGTATGATAAACTAAGGATGTTGAACGGGCAGACCGGAAGCTGGGGCACCCGCCCTG
GTTGGTATCCGGGGACTTCGGTGCCAGGGCAACCTACGCAAGATGGCTGCCAGCAACAGGAAGGAGGGGG
AGAGAATACCAACTCCATCAGTTCCAACGGAGAAGATTCAGATGAGGCTCAAATGCGACTTCAGCTGAAG
CGGAAGCTGCAAAGAAATAGAACATCCTTTACCCAAGAGCAAATTGAGGCCCTGGAGAAAGAGTTTGAGA
GAACCCATTATCCAGATGTGTTTGCCCGAGAAAGACTAGCAGCCAAAATAGATCTACCTGAAGCAAGAAT
ACAGGTATGGTTTTCTAATCGAAGGGCCAAATGGAGAAGAGAAGAAAAACTGAGGAATCAGAGAAGACAG
GCCAGCAACACACCTAGTCATATTCCTATCAGCAGTAGTTTCAGCACCAGTGTCTACCAACCAATTCCAC
AACCCACCACACCGGTTTCCTCCTTCACATCTGGCTCCATGTTGGGCCGAACAGACACAGCCCTCACAAA
CACCTACAGCGCTCTGCCGCCTATGCCCAGCTTCACCATGGCAAATAACCTGCCTATGCAAGTAAGTGCG
GCTGGTGGTGGCCTGCATAACCCAGGCCCCAGAGAAGTGAGGAGTGGCTCAGGGCCTGCGGACCTCATTG
GCTGTGTCTGCACCCTTGAGAGCTTTTCGCACTACAGTGATTGGCTTGACCAGTCAAGTCGGAGACAGTC
AATCCCATCACTTTTAAGTGATTAGTAATGAACTAGTCCGTAACTTGAAAGTATTTCGATTTCTTGGCTT
TATATATCTTGTGGAAAGGACGAGTGTTGGAGTCGAGGGTCCATCGA
