>Addgene plasmid #143883 | TFORF0530 | depositor partial sequence | sequence record 283777 | Barcode
GTGTTGGAGTCGAGGGTCCATCGA
